>Addgene plasmid #159846 | pCFJ1985 - [1-2] ENTR - Fluor - TagBFP2(PATC, NLS(2), no_atg, no_stop) | addgene full sequence | sequence record 317999 | Addgene NGS Result
GTAAAACGACGGCCAGTCTTAAGCTCGGGCCCCAAATAATGATTTTATTTTGACTGATAGTGACCTGTTC
GTTGCAACAAATTGATGAGCAATGCTTTTTTATAATGCCAACTTTGTACAAAAAAGCAGGCTCGGGATCC
CCAAAGAAGAAGCGTAAGGTAAGTTTTGAAATATTCATATTTTTAACTTGAAAACTAATATTTAAATTTT
TTAGGTCGCCGGCGGATCATCCTCCACATCATCCTCCACATCATCCTCATCCGAGCTCATCAAGGTAACA
CTTAGTTTTTGTTGCTCTGTTTAAAAATTAATTTTAAGGAGAACATGCACATGAAGCTCTACATGGAGGG
AACCGTCGACAACCACCACTTCAAGTGCACCTCCGAGGGAGAGGGAAAGCCATACGAGGGAACCCAAACC
ATGCGTATCAAGGTCGTCGAGGGAGGACCACTCCCATTCGCCTTCGACATCCTCGCCACCTCCTTCCTCT
ACGGATCGAAGACCTTCATCAACCACACCCAAGGAATCCCAGACTTCTTCAAGCAATCCTTCCCAGGTAA
GTTTTCTTATGGGAAAGAAGGAAAAAACCGAGATTTTACTTGAAAAATTGAATTTTTCGCGGGATTTTCA
CCAAAAATTGTTGAATATTCATTATTTCACGCTGTAAAACAAAAAAAAAAAAAATCAAAAACTACGTTGA
AATCGCGTTTTTAAGCGAATTTTCTTCAGAATTGCCAGATTTTAACCCCAAATTTTGCAGTTTTTAAATA
AAATTTCACCTTTTCGGCTCAAATTGTAGATTTTCCTGAAAATTTAGTACAAAAAACAATTTCCTCGTAA
ATTTTTCAAATAGATTTTCAGAGGGATTCACCTGGGAGCGTGTCACCACCTACGAGGACGGAGGAGTCCT
CACCGCCACCCAAGACACCTCCCTCCAAGACGGATGCCTCATCTACAACGTCAAGATCCGTGGAGTCAAC
TTCACCTCCAACGGACCAGTCATGCAAAAGGTAAGTTATGTCTACCTGCCTGCCTACCGCCTAAATTTTT
TGTGAAGTTTCTTCAAAAAATCCAGAAAAAAAAACAATTTTCATACGATTTTTTCCCTTAAAATTGTGAA
TTTTCATGCTTTTTAGCCCCAAAAGTCATTATTTGAGAAAAAATTTCATACAAAAAAGTTTTGAGAAATA
CACAATTTTTTAAATGTAATTTTCAAATTTTCAATTTTCAACTAGAAAATTCACAAAACTTGTAAATTTT
GGACCAAAACATTTATACAATTACTTTTTTTGAATCTAATAACTACAATAACTACAAATTTAACATTTTC
AGAAGACCCTCGGATGGGAGGCCTTCACCGAGACGCTCTACCCAGCCGACGGAGGACTGGAGGGACGTAA
CGACATGGCCCTCAAGCTCGTCGGAGGATCGCACCTCATCGCCAACGCCAAGACCACCTACCGTTCCAAG
AAGCCAGCCAAGAACCTCAAGATGCCAGTCTACTACGTCGACTACCGTCTGGAGCGTAAGGTAAGTTCTT
TTTTTGAAAAGTGCAGTTTGTAGTCTAATTTTCATTTATTTTCTTTTTAAAAAACGCATCAATTTTTAAA
TATTTTGGGACAAAATCCGAAAACTGTACTAATTTGTAGTTTGTAAAATTAAAAAAAAAACGCAAAAAAA
TGTTTTCAAAAATGCTTAGAATAAAAATAAAATTTCTAAAAAATTGAACAAAATAAACATTTAAAAATTC
AAAAAGTTTGAAAAAATGCAAAGTTTTTTAATGCAAAAAATATTTAATGTTTAAACAAATTTAAAAAATG
TTGTAAGAATATGTTTAGAGACAGTTTTTAAATGTTAAATTGCAAAAAAAAAAAGCAAAAAAAAATTTGA
AAAATGTAACAGAAAATTTTAATTAAAAAAGTCGTGTTTTTTTCAAACCTGCAATTCTTTGTAATTTTAT
TTATAAAGAGAAACAAATCAAATTGTATATTACGAAAAACGATACTAAAATTCGAAAATTTGCGGTTTTT
TGCGTAAAAAATACGGTTCCGTAATTTTCAGGAGGCCAACAACGAGACGTACGTCGAGCAACACGAGGTC
GCCGTCGCCCGTTACTGCGACCTCCCATCCAAGCTCGGACACAAGCTCAACTCGGGAACTTCTACGACTT
CGGTAACGTCATCCGGTACTTCCCCAGCCGGCTCCCGTCGTCGTAAGGTAAGTTCATAGATTTTGAAAAA
AAGTTTAAGAACTGAAAAATGGAATAAAAATATTTAAGAGCATTTTTAAATGTAAAATTAACAAAAAAAG
CGCCTAAGAATGTTTCCAAAACAGTAAAAAAAAGGTTTAAAAAAATGCAAAAAAAAATTTAAGATGCTTT
TAATTACACAAAAAATGAAAGTAAAAAAAATTAAAATATTGAAAAATGTATATTTGTTTGAAAAGGTACA
TTTTTCAATGCAAAAAATGTTTCTAAAAATTAAAAAAATATGTTTAAATTGTGTAAAGTGTAAATTAAAA
AATAAAATTATGAAAAAGTATTGTTTCATACTTTTTCTAAATTTTGGTTGAAAAATTTAAAATTCCAGCT
TTTTATTCACATTATGTGTTCTAAAAATCTTTCCCCAATTTTCGGGACCGTTTTCCAGTATATTTCCATT
TTTCAAAAAGATTTTTAACTGAAATTCATGTTTTCAATGCTAAAAATCAATAAAAAAAGAATTTTTCAGG
CCAACCCAACCAAGCTCTCCGAGAACGCCAAGAAGCTCGCCAAGGAGGTCGAGAACGGATCCAACCCAGC
TTTCTTGTACAAAGTTGGCATTATAAGAAAGCATTGCTTATCAATTTGTTGCAACGAACAGGTCACTATC
AGTCAAAATAAAATCATTATTTGCCATCCAGCTGATATCCCCTATAGTGAGTCGTATTACATGGTCATAG
CTGTTTCCTGGCAGCTCTGGCCCGTGTCTCAAAATCTCTGATGTTACATTGCACAAGATAAAAATATATC
ATCATGAACAATAAAACTGTCTGCTTACATAAACAGTAATACAAGGGGTGTTATGAGCCATATTCAACGG
GAAACGTCGAGGCCGCGATTAAATTCCAACATGGATGCTGATTTATATGGGTATAAATGGGCTCGCGATA
ATGTCGGGCAATCAGGTGCGACAATCTATCGCTTGTATGGGAAGCCCGATGCGCCAGAGTTGTTTCTGAA
ACATGGCAAAGGTAGCGTTGCCAATGATGTTACAGATGAGATGGTCAGACTAAACTGGCTGACGGAATTT
ATGCCTCTTCCGACCATCAAGCATTTTATCCGTACTCCTGATGATGCATGGTTACTCACCACTGCGATCC
CCGGAAAAACAGCATTCCAGGTATTAGAAGAATATCCTGATTCAGGTGAAAATATTGTTGATGCGCTGGC
AGTGTTCCTGCGCCGGTTGCATTCGATTCCTGTTTGTAATTGTCCTTTTAACAGCGATCGCGTATTTCGC
CTCGCTCAGGCGCAATCACGAATGAATAACGGTTTGGTTGATGCGAGTGATTTTGATGACGAGCGTAATG
GCTGGCCTGTTGAACAAGTCTGGAAAGAAATGCATAAACTTTTGCCATTCTCACCGGATTCAGTCGTCAC
TCATGGTGATTTCTCACTTGATAACCTTATTTTTGACGAGGGGAAATTAATAGGTTGTATTGATGTTGGA
CGAGTCGGAATCGCAGACCGATACCAGGATCTTGCCATCCTATGGAACTGCCTCGGTGAGTTTTCTCCTT
CATTACAGAAACGGCTTTTTCAAAAATATGGTATTGATAATCCTGATATGAATAAATTGCAGTTTCATTT
GATGCTCGATGAGTTTTTCTAATCAGAATTGGTTAATTGGTTGTAACACTGGCAGAGCATTACGCTGACT
TGACGGGACGGCGCAAGCTCATGACCAAAATCCCTTAACGTGAGTTACGCGTCGTTCCACTGAGCGTCAG
ACCCCGTAGAAAAGATCAAAGGATCTTCTTGAGATCCTTTTTTTCTGCGCGTAATCTGCTGCTTGCAAAC
AAAAAAAACCACCGCTACCAGCGGTGGTTTGTTTGCCGGATCAAGAGCTACCAACTCTTTTTCCGAAGGT
AACTGGCTTCAGCAGAGCGCAGATACCAAATACTGTTCTTCTAGTGTAGCCGTAGTTAGGCCACCACTTC
AAGAACTCTGTAGCACCGCCTACATACCTCGCTCTGCTAATCCTGTTACCAGTGGCTGCTGCCAGTGGCG
ATAAGTCGTGTCTTACCGGGTTGGACTCAAGACGATAGTTACCGGATAAGGCGCAGCGGTCGGGCTGAAC
GGGGGGTTCGTGCACACAGCCCAGCTTGGAGCGAACGACCTACACCGAACTGAGATACCTACAGCGTGAG
CTATGAGAAAGCGCCACGCTTCCCGAAGGGAGAAAGGCGGACAGGTATCCGGTAAGCGGCAGGGTCGGAA
CAGGAGAGCGCACGAGGGAGCTTCCAGGGGGAAACGCCTGGTATCTTTATAGTCCTGTCGGGTTTCGCCA
CCTCTGACTTGAGCGTCGATTTTTGTGATGCTCGTCAGGGGGGCGGAGCCTATGGAAAAACGCCAGCAAC
GCGGCCTTTTTACGGTTCCTGGCCTTTTGCTGGCCTTTTGCTCACATGTTCTTTCCTGCGTTATCCCCTG
ATTCTGTGGATAACCGTATTACCGCCTTTGAGTGAGCTGATACCGCTCGCCGCAGCCGAACGACCGAGCG
CAGCGAGTCAGTGAGCGAGGAAGCGGAAGAGCGCCCAATACGCAAACCGCCTCTCCCCGCGCGTTGGCCG
ATTCATTAATGCAGCTGGCACGACAGGTTTCCCGACTGGAAAGCGGGCAGTGAGCGCAACGCAATTAATA
CGCGTACCGCTAGCCAGGAAGAGTTTGTAGAAACGCAAAAAGGCCATCCGTCAGGATGGCCTTCTGCTTA
GTTTGATGCCTGGCAGTTTATGGCGGGCGTCCTGCCCGCCACCCTCCGGGCCGTTGCTTCACAACGTTCA
AATCCGCTCCCGGCGGATTTGTCCTACTCAGGAGAGCGTTCACCGACAAACAACAGATAAAACGAAAGGC
CCAGTCTTCCGACTGAGCCTTTCGTTTTATTTGATGCCTGGCAGTTCCCTACTCTCGCGTTAACGCTAGC
ATGGATGTTTTCCCAGTCACGACGTT
Features (pLannotate 1.2.2; 12 found; start..end, strand, type, name):
     33..132     +  protein_bind   attL1: mutant version of attL; recombination site for the Gateway® LR reaction LR Clonase™
    316..1515    +  CDS            secBFP2: secBFP2 is a basic (constitutively fluorescent) blue fluorescent protein published in 2013, derived from Entacmaea quadricolor.
   2044..2151    +  CDS            TagRFP657 (fragment): TagRFP657 is a basic (constitutively fluorescent) far red fluorescent protein published in 2010, derived from Entacmaea quadricolor. It has low acid sensitivity.
   2728..2786    +  CDS            EGL-13 NLS (fragment): nuclear localization signal from the C. elegans EGL-13 transcription factor (Lyssenko et al., 2007)
   2794..2893    -  protein_bind   attL2: mutant version of attL; recombination site for the Gateway® LR reaction LR Clonase™
   2911..2929    -  promoter       T7 promoter: promoter for bacteriophage T7 RNA polymerase
   3063..3872    +  CDS            KanR: aminoglycoside phosphotransferase; aph(3')-Ia; confers resistance to kanamycin in bacteria or G418 (Geneticin®) in eukaryotes
   4019..4608    +  rep_origin     ori: high-copy-number ColE1/pMB1/pBR322/pUC origin of replication
   4791..4883    +  CDS            lacI (fragment): lac repressor; lacI; The lac repressor binds to the lac operator to inhibit transcription in E. coli. This inhibition can be relieved by adding lactose or isopropyl-β-D-thiogalactopyranoside (IPTG).
   4938..4965    -  terminator     rrnB T2 terminator: transcription terminator T2 from the E. coli rrnB gene
   5097..5140    +  terminator     rrnB T1 terminator: Escherichia coli rrnB; transcription terminator T1 from the E. coli rrnB gene
   5187..17      -  CDS            lacZα (fragment) (across the origin): LacZα fragment of β-galactosidase; lacZ fragment
