[The description below was written by a language model from this plasmid's Addgene catalogue record and pLannotate feature annotations shown in this document.]
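Description:
pCFJ1985 is a Gateway entry clone built in the pDONR221 backbone and intended as the middle, [1-2] slot module in three-fragment Gateway assembly of transgenes for expression in C. elegans. It is propagated in E. coli from a high-copy ColE1/pUC-type origin and selected with kanamycin through the KanR (aminoglycoside phosphotransferase) gene. The remaining backbone annotations (rrnB T1 and T2 terminators upstream of the cassette, a T7 promoter next to attL2, and small lacI and lacZα fragments) are standard donor-vector remnants and play no evident role in the worm payload.

The insert sits between attL1 and attL2, so an LR reaction can combine it with a separate promoter entry clone and a 3' UTR or C-terminal entry clone in a destination vector. The entry clone carries no worm promoter of its own. According to its name, the payload is the blue fluorescent protein TagBFP2 with PATC elements, two nuclear localization signals, no start codon and no stop codon, which implies it is meant to be read in frame with flanking modules rather than expressed alone. The automated annotation is consistent with this. It finds BFP2-family coding matches (labelled secBFP2 and a TagRFP657 fragment, both Entacmaea quadricolor relatives) spread over a region much longer than a compact fluorescent protein gene, which fits a coding sequence interrupted by long introns, the usual location of PATCs (periodic A/T clusters). It also finds an EGL-13 NLS fragment just before attL2; the second NLS is not annotated. The associated publication concerns design rules that reduce germline silencing of transgenes carried on simple extrachromosomal arrays, and this nuclear blue reporter module belongs to that toolkit.
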