Addgene plasmid #159846: pCFJ1985 - [1-2] ENTR - Fluor - TagBFP2(PATC, NLS(2), no_atg, no_stop)
Purpose: Three-fragment Gateway compatible flourophore for expression in C. elegans
Depositing lab: Christian Froekjaer-Jensen. Depositing organization: King Abdullah University of Science and Technology (KAUST). Publication: Engineering rules that minimize germline silencing of transgenes in simple extrachromosomal arrays in C. elegans. Aljohani MD, El Mouridi S, Priyadarshini M, Vargas-Velazquez AM, Frokjaer-Jensen C. Nat Commun. 2020 Dec 9;11(1):6300. doi: 10.1038/s41467-020-19898-0. PubMed 33298957.
Backbone
  Vector backbone: pDONR221
  Vector type: Worm Expression
Growth in bacteria
  Bacterial resistance: Kanamycin, 50 μg/mL
  Growth temperature: 37°C
  Growth strain: DH5alpha
  Copy number: High Copy
Gene/Insert
  Gene/Insert name: [1-2] ENTR - Fluor - TagBFP2(PATC, NLS(2), no_atg, no_stop)
  Species: C. elegans (nematode)
  Mutation: Not applicable
  Cloning method: Gateway Cloning
Terms and licenses: Academic/Nonprofit Terms; Industry Terms: Not Available to Industry
Depositor comments: See www.wormbuilder.org for more information.
How to cite: pCFJ1985 - [1-2] ENTR - Fluor - TagBFP2(PATC, NLS(2), no_atg, no_stop) was a gift from Christian Froekjaer-Jensen (Addgene plasmid # 159846 ; http://n2t.net/addgene:159846 ; RRID:Addgene_159846)
